Addgene plasmid #59323: pDiGi
Purpose: Inducible expression of dsRed and GFP in bacteria
Depositing lab: Sophie Helaine & David Holden. Depositing organization: Imperial College London. Publication: Dynamics of intracellular bacterial replication at the single cell level. Helaine S, Thompson JA, Watson KG, Liu M, Boyle C, Holden DW. Proc Natl Acad Sci U S A. 2010 Feb 23;107(8):3746-51. doi: 10.1073/pnas.1000041107. Epub 2010 Feb 2. PubMed 20133586.
Backbone
  Vector backbone: pBAD
  Total vector size (bp): 7900
  Vector type: Bacterial Expression
Growth in bacteria
  Bacterial resistance: Ampicillin, 100 μg/mL
  Growth temperature: 37°C
  Growth strain: XL1 Blue
  Growth instructions: Bacteria are better induced for dsRed after O/N in minimum medium (MgMES medium is ideal: 170mM 2-[N-morpholino]ethane-sulphonic acid at pH 5.0, 5 mM KCl, 7.5 mM (NH4)2SO4, 0.5 mM K2SO4, 1 mM KH2PO4, 10 mM MgCl2, 38 mM glycerol and 0.1% casamino acids (adapted from Beuzone et al., 1999)) in presence of arabinose (0.2% w/v). GFP induced by IPTG 0.5 mM.
  Copy number: Unknown
Gene/Insert 1
  Gene/Insert name: EGFP (alt name: gpfmut3a)
  Promoter: Plac
  Cloning method: Unknown
  Sequencing primers: 5′ Lac-promoter
Gene/Insert 2
  Gene/Insert name: dsRed (alt name: DsRed.T3_S4T)
  Promoter: Pbad
  Cloning method: Unknown
  Sequencing primers: 5′ PBAD-F
Terms and licenses: Academic/Nonprofit Terms; Industry Terms: Not Available to Industry
How to cite: pDiGi was a gift from Sophie Helaine & David Holden (Addgene plasmid # 59323 ; http://n2t.net/addgene:59323 ; RRID:Addgene_59323)
