[The description below was written by a language model from this plasmid's Addgene catalogue record and pLannotate feature annotations shown in this document.]
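Description:
pDiGi is a bacterial expression plasmid built on a pBAD backbone that carries two independently inducible fluorescent protein genes, so that green and red fluorescence can be switched on separately in the same cell. It replicates from a ColE1/pMB1-type origin and is selected with ampicillin through the bla (AmpR) gene. An M13 phage origin is also annotated, along with remnants of pBR322 (fragments of bom, rop and the tetracycline resistance gene) that appear to be cloning leftovers rather than functional parts. The catalogue lists the size as about 7.9 kb and the copy number as unknown; the sequenced record is slightly larger at roughly 8.0 kb.

The green cassette encodes the rapidly maturing GFPmut3 variant (listed in the catalogue as EGFP/gfpmut3a). It lies downstream of a lac promoter flanked by lac operators, and a tac promoter is annotated just upstream across the circular junction. A plasmid-borne lacI gene with a lacIq-type promoter fragment supplies repressor, keeping GFP off until IPTG is added. The red cassette places a DsRed variant (recorded as DsRed.T3_S4T, matched by the annotation tool to DsRed-Express) under the araBAD promoter. The divergently transcribed araC regulator makes expression arabinose-dependent, and the rrnB T1 and T2 terminators follow the gene. A single loxP site is annotated near lacI, with no stated role.

The stated purpose is inducible expression of dsRed and GFP in bacteria. The associated publication concerns the dynamics of intracellular bacterial replication at the single-cell level, which fits use of the two inducible reporters to follow individual bacteria, although the record does not describe the experimental scheme.
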