Features (pLannotate 1.2.2; 27 found; start..end, strand, type, name):
      1..17      +  protein_bind   lac operator: The lac repressor binds to the lac operator to inhibit transcription in E. coli. This inhibition can be relieved by adding lactose or isopropyl-β-D-thiogalactopyranoside (IPTG). lac repressor encoded by lacI
     47..77      +  promoter       lac promoter: promoter for the E. coli lac operon
     85..101     +  protein_bind   lac operator: The lac repressor binds to the lac operator to inhibit transcription in E. coli. This inhibition can be relieved by adding lactose or isopropyl-β-D-thiogalactopyranoside (IPTG). lac repressor encoded by lacI
    189..902     +  CDS            GFPmut3: GFPmut3 is a basic (constitutively fluorescent) green fluorescent protein published in 1996, derived from Aequorea victoria. It is reported to be a very rapidly-maturing weak dimer.
    913..933     +  misc_feature   MCS (fragment): pUC18/19 multiple cloning site
    985..1087    +  CDS            TcR (fragment): tetracycline efflux protein; tet; confers resistance to tetracycline
   1181..2059    -  CDS            araC: L-arabinose regulatory protein; araC
   2086..2370    +  promoter       araBAD promoter: araBAD; promoter of the L-arabinose operon of E. coli; the araC regulatory gene is transcribed in the opposite direction (Guzman et al., 1995)
   2407..2427    +  misc_feature   MCS (fragment): pUC18/19 multiple cloning site
   2448..3125    +  CDS            DsRed-Express: rapidly maturing tetrameric variant of DsRed fluorescent protein (Bevis and Glick, 2002) mammalian codon-optimized
   3215..3330    +  ncRNA          5S rRNA: Accession: RF00001 - 5S ribosomal RNA
   3334..3420    +  terminator     rrnB T1 terminator: Escherichia coli rrnB; transcription terminator T1 from the E. coli rrnB gene
   3512..3539    +  terminator     rrnB T2 terminator: transcription terminator T2 from the E. coli rrnB gene
   3558..3649    +  promoter       AmpR promoter: bla
   3650..4510    +  CDS            AmpR: β-lactamase; bla; confers resistance to ampicillin, carbenicillin, and related antibiotics
   4552..4932    +  rep_origin     M13 ori (sequence partly withheld): M13 bacteriophage origin of replication; arrow indicates direction of (+) strand synthesis
   5118..5706    +  rep_origin     ori: high-copy-number ColE1/pMB1/pBR322/pUC origin of replication
   5892..5943    -  misc_feature   bom (fragment): basis of mobility region from pBR322
   6059..6098    -  CDS            rop (fragment): Rop protein, which maintains plasmids at low copy number; rop
   6099..6284    -  CDS            TcR (fragment): tetracycline efflux protein; tet; confers resistance to tetracycline
   6294..6312    +  promoter       tet promoter (fragment): E. coli promoter for tetracycline efflux protein gene
   6363..6400    -  misc_feature   MCS (fragment): pUC18/19 multiple cloning site
   6425..6458    -  protein_bind   loxP: Cre-mediated recombination occurs in the 8-bp core sequence (GCATACAT). Cre recombinase
   6610..7692    -  CDS            lacI: lac repressor; lacI; The lac repressor binds to the lac operator to inhibit transcription in E. coli. This inhibition can be relieved by adding lactose or isopropyl-β-D-thiogalactopyranoside (IPTG).
   7700..7769    -  promoter       lacIq promoter (fragment): lacI (mutant); In the lacIq allele, a single base change in the promoter boosts expression of the lacI gene about 10-fold.
   7822..7923    -  CDS            yciV (fragment): RNAAM_ECOLI - Also known as trpH From Escherichia coli (strain K12).
   7999..8027    +  promoter       tac promoter: strong E. coli promoter; hybrid between the trp and lac UV5 promoters
>Addgene plasmid #59323 | pDiGi | addgene full sequence | sequence record 342531 | Addgene NGS Result
TTGTGAGCGGATAACAATTTCACACAGGAAACTAGGCACCCCAGGCTTTACACTTTATGCTTCCGGCTCG
TATGTTGTGTGGAATTGTGAGCGGATAACAATTTCACACAGGAAACAGCTATGACCATGATTACGAATTC
CCGGATTAATTAAGTGGGATCCTCTAGATTTAAGAAGGAGATATACATATGAGTAAAGGAGAAGAACTTT
TCACTGGAGTTGTCCCAATTCTTGTTGAATTAGATGGTGATGTTAATGGGCACAAATTTTCTGTCAGTGG
AGAGGGTGAAGGTGATGCAACATACGGAAAACTTACCCTTAAATTTATTTGCACTACTGGAAAACTACCT
GTTCCATGGCCAACACTTGTCACTACTTTCGGTTATGGTGTTCAATGCTTTGCGAGATACCCAGATCATA
TGAAACAGCATGACTTTTTCAAGAGTGCCATGCCCGAAGGTTATGTACAGGAAAGAACTATATTTTTCAA
AGATGACGGGAACTACAAGACACGTGCTGAAGTCAAGTTTGAAGGTGATACCCTTGTTAATAGAATCGAG
TTAAAAGGTATTGATTTTAAAGAAGATGGAAACATTCTTGGACACAAATTGGAATACAACTATAACTCAC
ACAATGTATACATCATGGCAGACAAACAAAAGAATGGAATCAAAGTTAACTTCAAAATTAGACACAACAT
TGAAGATGGAAGCGTTCAACTAGCAGACCATTATCAACAAAATACTCCAATTGGCGATGGCCCTGTCCTT
TTACCAGACAACCATTACCTGTCCACACAATCTGCCCTTTCGAAAGATCCCAACGAAAAGAGAGACCACA
TGGTCCTTCTTGAGTTTGTAACAGCTGCTGGGATTACACATGGCATGGATGAACTATACAAATAAATGTC
CAGACCTGCAGGCATGCAAGCTTTAATGCGGTAGTTTATCACAGTTAAATTGCTAACGCAGTCAGGCACC
GTGTATGAAATCTAACAATGCGCTCATCGTCATCCTCGGCACCGTCACCCTGGATGCTGTAGGCATAGGC
TTGGTTATGCCGGTACTGCCGGGCCTCTTGCGGGATACTATGCATAATGTGCCTGTCAAATGGACGAAGC
AGGGATTCTGCAAACCCTATGCTACTCCGTCAAGCCGTCAATTGTCTGATTCGTTACCAATTATGACAAC
TTGACGGCTACATCATTCACTTTTTCTTCACAACCGGCACGGAACTCGCTCGGGCTGGCCCCGGTGCATT
TTTTAAATACCCGCGAGAAATAGAGTTGATCGTCAAAACCAACATTGCGACCGACGGTGGCGATAGGCAT
CCGGGTGGTGCTCAAAAGCAGCTTCGCCTGGCTGATACGTTGGTCCTCGCGCCAGCTTAAGACGCTAATC
CCTAACTGCTGGCGGAAAAGATGTGACAGACGCGACGGCGACAAGCAAACATGCTGTGCGACGCTGGCGA
TATCAAAATTGCTGTCTGCCAGGTGATCGCTGATGTACTGACAAGCCTCGCGTACCCGATTATCCATCGG
TGGATGGAGCGACTCGTTAATCGCTTCCATGCGCCGCAGTAACAATTGCTCAAGCAGATTTATCGCCAGC
AGCTCCGAATAGCGCCCTTCCCCTTGCCCGGCGTTAATGATTTGCCCAAACAGGTCGCTGAAATGCGGCT
GGTGCGCTTCATCCGGGCGAAAGAACCCCGTATTGGCAAATATTGACGGCCAGTTAAGCCATTCATGCCA
GTAGGCGCGCGGACGAAAGTAAACCCACTGGTGATACCATTCGCGAGCCTCCGGATGACGACCGTAGTGA
TGAATCTCTCCTGGCGGGAACAGCAAAATATCACCCGGTCGGCAAACAAATTCTCGTCCCTGATTTTTCA
CCACCCCCTGACCGCGAATGGTGAGATTGAGAATATAACCTTTCATTCCCAGCGGTCGGTCGATAAAAAA
ATCGAGATAACCGTTGGCCTCAATCGGCGTTAAACCCGCCACCAGATGGGCATTAAACGAGTATCCCGGC
AGCAGGGGATCATTTTGCGCTTCAGCCATACTTTTCATACTCCCGCCATTCAGAGAAGAAACCAATTGTC
CATATTGCATCAGACATTGCCGTCACTGCGTCTTTTACTGGCTCTTCTCGCTAACCAAACCGGTAACCCC
GCTTATTAAAAGCATTCTGTAACAAAGCGGGACCAAAGCCATGACAAAAACGCGTAACAAAAGTGTCTAT
AATCACGGCAGAAAAGTCCACATTGATTATTTGCACGGCGTCACACTTTGCTATGCCATAGCATTTTTAT
CCATAAGATTAGCGGATCCTACCTGACGCTTTTTATCGCAACTCTCTACTGTTTCTCCATACCCGTTTTT
TTGGGCTAGCAGGAGGAATTCACCATGGTACCCGGGGATCCTCTAGATTTAAGAAGGAGATATACATATG
GCCTCCACCGAGGACGTCATCAAGGAGTTCATGCGCTTCAAGGTGCGCATGGAGGGCTCCGTGAACGGCC
ACGAGTTCGAGATCGAGGGCGAGGGCGAGGGCCGCCCCTACGAGGGCACCCAGACCGCCAAGCTGAAGGT
GACCAAGGGCGGCCCCCTGCCCTTCGCCTGGGACATCCTGTCCCCCCAGTTCCAGTACGGCTCCAAGGTG
TACGTGAAGCACCCCGCCGACATCCCCGACTACAAGAAGCTGTCCTTCCCCGAGGGCTTCAAGTGGGAGC
GCGTGATGAACTTCGAGGACGGCGGCGTGGTGACCGTGACCCAGGACTCCTCCCTGCAGGACGGCTGCTT
CATCTACAAGGTGAAGTTCATCGGCGTGAACTTCCCCTCCGACGGCCCCGTAATGCAGAAGAAGACTATG
GGCTGGGAGCCCTCCACCGAGCGCCTGTACCCCCGCGACGGCGTGCTGAAGGGCGAGATCCACAAGGCCC
TGAAGCTGAAGGACGGCGGCCACTACCTGGTGGAGTTCAAGTCCATCTACATGGCCAAGAAGCCCGTGCA
GCTGCCCGGCTACTACTACGTGGACTCCAAGCTGGACATCACCTCCCACAACGAGGACTACACCATCGTG
GAGCAGTACGAGCGCACCGAGGGCCGCTACCACCTGTTCCTGTAGAAGCTTGGCTGTTTTGGCGGATGAG
AGAAGATTTTCAGCCTGATACAGATTAAATCAGAACGCAGAAGCGGTCTGATAAAACAGAATTTGCCTGG
CGGCAGTAGCGCGGTGGTCCCACCTGACCCCATGCCGAACTCAGAAGTGAAACGCCGTAGCGCCGATGGT
AGTGTGGGGTCTCCCCATGCGAGAGTAGGGAACTGCCAGGCATCAAATAAAACGAAAGGCTCAGTCGAAA
GACTGGGCCTTTCGTTTTATCTGTTGTTTGTCGGTGAACGCTCTCCTGAGTAGGACAAATCCGCCGGGAG
CGGATTTGAACGTTGCGAAGCAACGGCCCGGAGGGTGGCGGGCAGGACGCCCGCCATAAACTGCCAGGCA
TCAAATTAAGCAGAAGGCCATCCTGACGGATGGCCTTTTTGCGTTTCTACAAACTCTTTTGTTTATTTTT
CTAAATACATTCAAATATGTATCCGCTCATGAGACAATAACCCTGATAAATGCTTCAATAATATTGAAAA
AGGAAGAGTATGAGTATTCAACATTTCCGTGTCGCCCTTATTCCCTTTTTTGCGGCATTTTGCCTTCCTG
TTTTTGCTCACCCAGAAACGCTGGTGAAAGTAAAAGATGCTGAAGATCAGTTGGGTGCACGAGTGGGTTA
CATCGAACTGGATCTCAACAGCGGTAAGATCCTTGAGAGTTTTCGCCCCGAAGAACGTTTTCCAATGATG
AGCACTTTTAAAGTTCTGCTATGTGGCGCGGTATTATCCCGTGTTGACGCCGGGCAAGAGCAACTCGGTC
GCCGCATACACTATTCTCAGAATGACTTGGTTGAGTACTCACCAGTCACAGAAAAGCATCTTACGGATGG
CATGACAGTAAGAGAATTATGCAGTGCTGCCATAACCATGAGTGATAACACTGCGGCCAACTTACTTCTG
ACAACGATCGGAGGACCGAAGGAGCTAACCGCTTTTTTGCACAACATGGGGGATCATGTAACTCGCCTTG
ATCGTTGGGAACCGGAGCTGAATGAAGCCATACCAAACGACGAGCGTGACACCACGATGCCTGCAGCAAT
GGCAACAACGTTGCGCAAACTATTAACTGGCGAACTACTTACTCTAGCTTCCCGGCAACAATTAATAGAC
TGGATGGAGGCGGATAAAGTTGCAGGACCACTTCTGCGCTCGGCCCTTCCGGCTGGCTGGTTTATTGCTG
ATAAATCTGGAGCCGGTGAGCGTGGGTCTCGCGGTATCATTGCAGCACTGGGGCCAGATGGTAAGCCCTC
CCGTATCGTAGTTATCTACACGACGGGGAGTCAGGCAACTATGGATGAACGAAATAGACAGATCGCTGAG
ATAGGTGCCTCACTGATTAAGCATTGGTAACTGTCAGACCAAGTTTACTCATATATACTTTAGATTGATT
[125 nt withheld, positions 4551-4675]
C
[141 nt withheld, positions 4677-4817]
CCTTTGACGTTGGAGTCCACGTTCTTT
[37 nt withheld, positions 4845-4881]
ACCCTATCTCGGGCTATTCTTTTGATTTATAAGGGATTTTGCCGATTTCGGCCTATTGGTTAAAAAATGA
GCTGATTTAACAAAAATTTAACGCGAATTTTAACAAAATATTAACGTTTACAATTTAAAAGGATCTAGGT
GAAGATCCTTTTTGATAATCTCATGACCAAAATCCCTTAACGTGAGTTTTCGTTCCACTGAGCGTCAGAC
CCCGTAGAAAAGATCAAAGGATCTTCTTGAGATCCTTTTTTTCTGCGCGTAATCTGCTGCTTGCAAACAA
AAAAACCACCGCTACCAGCGGTGGTTTGTTTGCCGGATCAAGAGCTACCAACTCTTTTTCCGAAGGTAAC
TGGCTTCAGCAGAGCGCAGATACCAAATACTGTCCTTCTAGTGTAGCCGTAGTTAGGCCACCACTTCAAG
AACTCTGTAGCACCGCCTACATACCTCGCTCTGCTAATCCTGTTACCAGTGGCTGCTGCCAGTGGCGATA
AGTCGTGTCTTACCGGGTTGGACTCAAGACGATAGTTACCGGATAAGGCGCAGCGGTCGGGCTGAACGGG
GGGTTCGTGCACACAGCCCAGCTTGGAGCGAACGACCTACACCGAACTGAGATACCTACAGCGTGAGCTA
TGAGAAAGCGCCACGCTTCCCGAAGGGAGAAAGGCGGACAGGTATCCGGTAAGCGGCAGGGTCGGAACAG
GAGAGCGCACGAGGGAGCTTCCAGGGGGAAACGCCTGGTATCTTTATAGTCCTGTCGGGTTTCGCCACCT
CTGACTTGAGCGTCGATTTTTGTGATGCTCGTCAGGGGGGCGGAGCCTATGGAAAAACGCCAGCAACGCG
GCCTTTTTACGGTTCCTGGCCTTTTGCTGGCCTTTTGCTCACATGTTCTTTCCTGCGTTATCCCCTGATT
CTGTGGATAACCGTATTACCGCCTTTGAGTGAGCTGATACCGCTCGCCGCAGCCGAACGACCGAGCGCAG
CGAGTCAGTGAGCGAGGAAGCGGAAGAGCGCCTGATGCGGTATTTTCTCCTTACGCATCTGTGCGGTATT
TCACACCGCATAGGGTCATGGCTGCGCCCCGACACCCGCCAACACCCGCTGACGCGCCCTGACGGGCTTG
TCTGCTCCCGGCATCCGCTTACAGACAAGCTGTGACCGTCTCCGGGAGCTGCATGTGTCAGAGGTTTTCA
CCGTCATCACCGAAACGCGCGAGGCAGAAGGAGATGGCGCCCAACAGTCCCCCGGCCACGGGGCCTGCCA
CCATACCCACGCCGAAACAAGCGCTCATGAGCCCGAAGTGGCGAGCCCGATCTTCCCCATCGGTGATGTC
GGCGATATAGGCGCCAGCAACCGCACCTGTGGCGCCGGTGATGCCGGCCACGATGCGTCCGGCGTAGAGG
ATCTGCTCATGTTTGACAGCTTATCATCGATGCATAAACTGCATCCCTTAACTTGTTTTTCGTGTACCTA
TTTTTTGTGAATCGACTCTAGAGGATCCCCGGGTACCGAGCTCGAATTCCGATCATATTCAATAACCCTT
AATATAACTTCGTATAATGTATGCTATACGAAGTTATTAGGTCTGAAGAGGAGTTTACGTCCAGCCAAGC
TTGCCGTCTGAAATGGTTTCAGACGGCATGCAGGTCGAGCTCCCGAACGCCAGCAAGACGTAGCCCAGCG
CGTCGGCCAGCTTGCAATTCGCGCTAACTTACATTAATTGCGTTGCGCTCACTGCCCGCTTTCCAGTCGG
GAAACCTGTCGTGCCAGCTGCATTAATGAATCGGCCAACGCGCGGGGAGAGGCGGTTTGCGTATTGGGCG
CCAGGGTGGTTTTTCTTTTCACCAGTGAGACGGGCAACAGCTGATTGCCCTTCACCGCCTGGCCCTGAGA
GAGTTGCAGCAAGCGGTCCACGCTGGTTTGCCCCAGCAGGCGAAAATCCTGTTTGATGGTGGTTAACGGC
GGGATATAACATGAGCTGTCTTCGGTATCGTCGTATCCCACTACCGAGATATCCGCACCAACGCGCAGCC
CGGACTCGGTAATGGCGCGCATTGCGCCCAGCGCCATCTGATCGTTGGCAACCAGCATCGCAGTGGGAAC
GATGCCCTCATTCAGCATTTGCATGGTTTGTTGAAAACCGGACATGGCACTCCAGTCGCCTTCCCGTTCC
GCTATCGGCTGAATTTGATTGCGAGTGAGATATTTATGCCAGCCAGCCAGACGCAGACGCGCCGAGACAG
AACTTAATGGGCCCGCTAACAGCGCGATTTGCTGGTGACCCAATGCGACCAGATGCTCCACGCCCAGTCG
CGTACCGTCTTCATGGGAGAAAATAATACTGTTGATGGGTGTCTGGTCAGAGACATCAAGAAATAACGCC
GGAACATTAGTGCAGGCAGCTTCCACAGCAATGGCATCCTGGTCATCCAGCGGATAGTTAATGATCAGCC
CACTGACGCGTTGCGCGAGAAGATTGTGCACCGCCGCTTTACAGGCTTCGACGCCGCTTCGTTCTACCAT
CGACACCACCACGCTGGCACCCAGTTGATCGGCGCGAGATTTAATCGCCGCGACAATTTGCGACGGCGCG
TGCAGGGCCAGACTGGAGGTGGCAACGCCAATCAGCAACGACTGTTTGCCCGCCAGTTGTTGTGCCACGC
GGTTGGGAATGTAATTCAGCTCCGCCATCGCCGCTTCCACTTTTTCCCGCGTTTTCGCAGAAACGTGGCT
GGCCTGGTTCACCACGCGGGAAACGGTCTGATAAGAGACACCGGCATACTCTGCGACATCGTATAACGTT
ACTGGTTTCACATTCACCCCCTGAATTGACTCTCTTCCGGGCGCTATCATGCCATACCGCGAAAGGTTTT
GCACCATTCGATGGTGTCAACGTAAATGCCGCTTCGCCTTCGCGCGCGAATTGCAAGCTGATCCGGGCTT
ATCGACTGCACGGTGCACCAATGCTTCTGGCGTCAGGCAGCCATCGGAAGCTGTGGTATGGCTGTGCAGG
TCGTAAATCACTGCATAATTCGTGTCGCTCAAGGCGCACTCCCGTTCTGGATAATGTTTTTTGCGCCGAC
ATCATAACGGTTCTGGCAAATATTCTGAAATGAGCTGTTGACAATTAATCATCGGCTCGTATAATGTGTG
GAA
