>Addgene plasmid #59323 | pDiGi | addgene partial sequence | sequence record 94937 | Lac-promoter 5'-CACTTTATGCTTCCGGCTCG-3'
TTTCACACAGGAAACAGCTATGACCATGATTACGAATTCCCGGATTAATTAAGTGGGATCCTCTAGATTT
AAGAAGGAGATATACATATGAGTAAAGGAGAAGAACTTTTCACTGGAGTTGTCCCAATTCTTGTTGAATT
AGATGGTGATGTTAATGGGCACAAATTTTCTGTCAGTGGAGAGGGTGAAGGTGATGCAACATACGGAAAA
CTTACCCTTAAATTTATTTGCACTACTGGAAAACTACCTGTTCCATGGCCAACACTTGTCACTACTTTCG
GTTATGGTGTTCAATGCTTTGCGAGATACCCAGATCATATGAAACAGCATGACTTTTTCAAGAGTGCCAT
GCCCGAAGGTTATGTACAGGAAAGAACTATATTTTTCAAAGATGACGGGAACTACAAGACACGTGCTGAA
GTCAAGTTTGAAGGTGATACCCTTGTTAATAGAATCGAGTTAAAAGGTATTGATTTTAAAGAAGATGGAA
ACATTCTTGGACACAAATTGGAATACAACTATAACTCACACAATGTATACATCATGGCAGACAAACAAAA
GAATGGAATCAAAGTTAACTTCAAAATTAGACACAACATTGAAGATGGAAGCGTTCAACTAGCAGACCAT
TATCAACAAAATACTCCAATTGGCGATGGCCCTGTCCTTTTACCAGACAACCATTACCTGTCCACACAAT
CTGCCCT
