>Addgene plasmid #59323 | pDiGi | addgene partial sequence | sequence record 97269 | pBAD-F 5'-ATGCCATAGCATTTTTATCC-3'
ACCATGGTACCCGGGGATCCTCTAGATTTAAGAAGGAGATATACATATGGCCTCCACCGAGGACGTCATC
AAGGAGTTCATGCGCTTCAAGGTGCGCATGGAGGGCTCCGTGAACGGCCACGAGTTCGAGATCGAGGGCG
AGGGCGAGGGCCGCCCCTACGAGGGCACCCAGACCGCCAAGCTGAAGGTGACCAAGGGCGGCCCCCTGCC
CTTCGCCTGGGACATCCTGTCCCCCCAGTTCCAGTACGGCTCCAAGGTGTACGTGAAGCACCCCGCCGAC
ATCCCCGACTACAAGAAGCTGTCCTTCCCCGAGGGCTTCAAGTGGGAGCGCGTGATGAACTTCAAGGACG
GCGGCGTGGTGACCGTGACCCA
